Addgene plasmid #119990: pMaCTag-11
Purpose: Template for C-terminal PCR tagging of mammalian genes (without selection) with mScarlet-i
Depositing lab: Michael Knop. Depositing organization: Universitaet Heidelberg. Publication: CRISPR-Cas12a-assisted PCR tagging of mammalian genes. Fueller J, Herbst K, Meurer M, Gubicza K, Kurtulmus B, Knopf JD, Kirrmaier D, Buchmuller BC, Pereira G, Lemberg MK, Knop M. J Cell Biol. 2020 Jun 1;219(6). pii: 151766. doi: 10.1083/jcb.201910210. PubMed 32406907.
Backbone
  Vector backbone: pFA6a
  Backbone size w/o insert (bp): 2412
  Vector type: PCR Template
Growth in bacteria
  Bacterial resistance: Ampicillin, 100 μg/mL
  Growth temperature: 37°C
  Growth strain: DH5alpha
  Copy number: High Copy
Gene/Insert
  Gene/Insert name: mScarlet-i
  Species: H. sapiens (human)
  Promoter: None
  Tag / fusion protein: mScarlet-i (C terminal on backbone)
  Cloning method: Restriction Enzyme; 5′ cloning site BamHI (not destroyed); 3′ cloning site SpeI (not destroyed)
  Sequencing primers: 5′ SP6; 3′ AAACCACAACTAGAATGCAGTG
Terms and licenses: Academic/Nonprofit Terms; Industry Terms: Not Available to Industry
Depositor comments: Template plasmid for C-terminal PCR tagging of mammalian genes. For M1 and M2 tagging oligo design please visit www.pcr-tagging.com Please visit https://www.biorxiv.org/content/early/2018/11/20/473876 for BioRxiv preprint
How to cite: pMaCTag-11 was a gift from Michael Knop (Addgene plasmid # 119990 ; http://n2t.net/addgene:119990 ; RRID:Addgene_119990)
