[The description below was written by a language model from this plasmid's Addgene catalogue record and pLannotate feature annotations shown in this document.]
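Description:
pMaCTag-11 is a 3.6 kb PCR template plasmid built on the pFA6a backbone. It is not meant to be transfected or expressed as such; it supplies a cassette that is amplified for C-terminal tagging of endogenous mammalian genes with the red fluorescent protein mScarlet-I. It is maintained in E. coli at high copy through a ColE1/pUC-type origin and selected with ampicillin via the bla gene and its native promoter. SP6 and T7 phage promoters flank the cassette region, and short lacI, rop and bom fragments are annotated as backbone remnants. The two full-sequence records (depositor and sequencing result) have the same length and the same feature order, differing only in where numbering begins.

The cassette consists of a promoterless mScarlet-I coding sequence followed by an SV40 polyadenylation signal, then a human U6 RNA polymerase III promoter bracketed by two loxP sites in the same orientation. No mammalian selection marker is present, consistent with the stated "without selection" design. In the CRISPR-Cas12a-assisted PCR tagging approach named in the record, two gene-specific tagging oligos (M1 and M2) are used to amplify this region. By the general logic of that method, the oligos add homology arms to the target locus, and the reverse oligo appends a Cas12a crRNA sequence downstream of the U6 promoter, so the PCR product carries both the repair template and the guide expression unit. Because mScarlet-I has no promoter of its own, in-frame integration at the 3′ end of the target gene places the tag under the gene's own promoter, with the SV40 signal terminating the fusion transcript. The loxP sites should allow Cre-mediated removal of the U6 element after integration, although the record does not state this purpose.
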