Features (pLannotate 1.2.2; 13 found; start..end, strand, type, name):
     64..756     +  CDS            mScarlet-I: mScarlet-I is a basic (constitutively fluorescent) red fluorescent protein published in 2016, derived from synthetic construct. It is reported to be a rapidly-maturing monomer with moderate acid sensitivity.
    766..887     +  polyA_signal   SV40 poly(A) signal: SV40 polyadenylation signal
    894..927     +  protein_bind   loxP: Cre-mediated recombination occurs in the 8-bp core sequence (GCATACAT). Cre recombinase
    934..1174    +  promoter       U6 promoter: RNA polymerase III promoter for human U6 snRNA
   1184..1217    +  protein_bind   loxP: Cre-mediated recombination occurs in the 8-bp core sequence (GCATACAT). Cre recombinase
   1255..1273    -  promoter       T7 promoter: promoter for bacteriophage T7 RNA polymerase
   1295..1348    -  CDS            lacI (fragment): lac repressor; lacI; The lac repressor binds to the lac operator to inhibit transcription in E. coli. This inhibition can be relieved by adding lactose or isopropyl-β-D-thiogalactopyranoside (IPTG).
   1531..2119    -  rep_origin     ori: high-copy-number ColE1/pMB1/pBR322/pUC origin of replication
   2290..3150    -  CDS            AmpR: β-lactamase; bla; confers resistance to ampicillin, carbenicillin, and related antibiotics
   3151..3255    -  promoter       AmpR promoter: bla
   3350..3385    +  CDS            rop (fragment): Rop protein, which maintains plasmids at low copy number; rop
   3487..3538    +  misc_feature   bom (fragment): basis of mobility region from pBR322
   3601..2       +  promoter       SP6 promoter (across the origin): promoter for bacteriophage SP6 RNA polymerase
>Addgene plasmid #119990 | pMaCTag-11 | depositor full sequence | sequence record 228014 | pMaCTag-11 sequence 3617 bps
GAACGCGGCCGCCAGCTGAAGCTTCGTACGTCAGGTGGAGGAGGTAGTGGCGGAGGCGGATCCGTGAGCA
AGGGCGAGGCAGTGATCAAGGAGTTCATGCGGTTCAAGGTGCACATGGAGGGCTCCATGAACGGCCACGA
GTTCGAGATCGAGGGCGAGGGCGAGGGCCGCCCCTACGAGGGCACCCAGACCGCCAAGCTGAAGGTGACC
AAGGGTGGCCCCCTGCCCTTCTCCTGGGACATCCTGTCCCCTCAGTTCATGTACGGCTCCAGGGCCTTCA
TCAAGCACCCCGCCGACATCCCCGACTACTATAAGCAGTCCTTCCCCGAGGGCTTCAAGTGGGAGCGCGT
GATGAACTTCGAGGACGGCGGCGCCGTGACCGTGACCCAGGACACCTCCCTGGAGGACGGCACCCTGATC
TACAAGGTGAAGCTCCGCGGCACCAACTTCCCTCCTGACGGCCCCGTAATGCAGAAGAAGACAATGGGCT
GGGAAGCGTCCACCGAGCGGTTGTACCCCGAGGACGGCGTGCTGAAGGGCGACATTAAGATGGCCCTGCG
CCTGAAGGACGGCGGCCGCTACCTGGCGGACTTCAAGACCACCTACAAGGCCAAGAAGCCCGTGCAGATG
CCCGGCGCCTACAACGTCGACCGCAAGTTGGACATCACCTCCCACAACGAGGACTACACCGTGGTGGAAC
AGTACGAACGCTCCGAGGGCCGCCACTCCACCGGCGGCATGGACGAGCTGTACAAGTGAACTAGTAACTT
GTTTATTGCAGCTTATAATGGTTACAAATAAAGCAATAGCATCACAAATTTCACAAATAAAGCATTTTTT
TCACTGCATTCTAGTTGTGGTTTGTCCAAACTCATCAATGTATCTTAGTCGATATAACTTCGTATAGCAT
ACATTATACGAAGTTATGTCGAGGAGGGCCTATTTCCCATGATTCCTTCATATTTGCATATACGATACAA
GGCTGTTAGAGAGATAATTGGAATTAATTTGACTGTAAACACAAAGATATTAGTACAAAATACGTGACGT
AGAAAGTAATAATTTCTTGGGTAGTTTGCAGTTTTAAAATTATGTTTTAAAATGGACTATCATATGCTTA
CCGTAACTTGAAAGTATTTCGATTTCTTGGCTTTATATATCTTGTGGAAAGGACGAAACACCGATAACTT
CGTATAGCATACATTATACGAAGTTATGGTACCGATGCAGCTAGCCCGCGGATCTGCCGGTCTCCCTATA
GTGAGTCGTATTAATTTCGATAAGCCAGGTTAACCTGCATTAATGAATCGGCCAACGCGCGGGGAGAGGC
GGTTTGCGTATTGGGCGCTCTTCCGCTTCCTCGCTCACTGACTCGCTGCGCTCGGTCGTTCGGCTGCGGC
GAGCGGTATCAGCTCACTCAAAGGCGGTAATACGGTTATCCACAGAATCAGGGGATAACGCAGGAAAGAA
CATGTGAGCAAAAGGCCAGCAAAAGGCCAGGAACCGTAAAAAGGCCGCGTTGCTGGCGTTTTTCCATAGG
CTCCGCCCCCCTGACGAGCATCACAAAAATCGACGCTCAAGTCAGAGGTGGCGAAACCCGACAGGACTAT
AAAGATACCAGGCGTTTCCCCCTGGAAGCTCCCTCGTGCGCTCTCCTGTTCCGACCCTGCCGCTTACCGG
ATACCTGTCCGCCTTTCTCCCTTCGGGAAGCGTGGCGCTTTCTCAATGCTCACGCTGTAGGTATCTCAGT
TCGGTGTAGGTCGTTCGCTCCAAGCTGGGCTGTGTGCACGAACCCCCCGTTCAGCCCGACCGCTGCGCCT
TATCCGGTAACTATCGTCTTGAGTCCAACCCGGTAAGACACGACTTATCGCCACTGGCAGCAGCCACTGG
TAACAGGATTAGCAGAGCGAGGTATGTAGGCGGTGCTACAGAGTTCTTGAAGTGGTGGCCTAACTACGGC
TACACTAGAAGGACAGTATTTGGTATCTGCGCTCTGCTGAAGCCAGTTACCTTCGGAAAAAGAGTTGGTA
GCTCTTGATCCGGCAAACAAACCACCGCTGGTAGCGGTGGTTTTTTTGTTTGCAAGCAGCAGATTACGCG
CAGAAAAAAAGGATCTCAAGAAGATCCTTTGATCTTTTCTACGGGGTCTGACGCTCAGTGGAACGAAAAC
TCACGTTAAGGGATTTTGGTCATGAGATTATCAAAAAGGATCTTCACCTAGATCCTTTTAAATTAAAAAT
GAAGTTTTAAATCAATCTAAAGTATATATGAGTAAACTTGGTCTGACAGTTACCAATGCTTAATCAGTGA
GGCACCTATCTCAGCGATCTGTCTATTTCGTTCATCCATAGTTGCCTGACTCCCCGTCGTGTAGATAACT
ACGATACGGGAGGGCTTACCATCTGGCCCCAGTGCTGCAATGATACCGCGAGACCCACGCTCACCGGCTC
CAGATTTATCAGCAATAAACCAGCCAGCCGGAAGGGCCGAGCGCAGAAGTGGTCCTGCAACTTTATCCGC
CTCCATCCAGTCTATTAATTGTTGCCGGGAAGCTAGAGTAAGTAGTTCGCCAGTTAATAGTTTGCGCAAC
GTTGTTGCCATTGCTACAGGCATCGTGGTGTCACGCTCGTCGTTTGGTATGGCTTCATTCAGCTCCGGTT
CCCAACGATCAAGGCGAGTTACATGATCCCCCATGTTGTGCAAAAAAGCGGTTAGCTCCTTCGGTCCTCC
GATCGTTGTCAGAAGTAAGTTGGCCGCAGTGTTATCACTCATGGTTATGGCAGCACTGCATAATTCTCTT
ACTGTCATGCCATCCGTAAGATGCTTTTCTGTGACTGGTGAGTACTCAACCAAGTCATTCTGAGAATAGT
GTATGCGGCGACCGAGTTGCTCTTGCCCGGCGTCAATACGGGATAATACCGCGCCACATAGCAGAACTTT
AAAAGTGCTCATCATTGGAAAACGTTCTTCGGGGCGAAAACTCTCAAGGATCTTACCGCTGTTGAGATCC
AGTTCGATGTAACCCACTCGTGCACCCAACTGATCTTCAGCATCTTTTACTTTCACCAGCGTTTCTGGGT
GAGCAAAAACAGGAAGGCAAAATGCCGCAAAAAAGGGAATAAGGGCGACACGGAAATGTTGAATACTCAT
ACTCTTCCTTTTTCAATATTATTGAAGCATTTATCAGGGTTATTGTCTCATGAGCGGATACATATTTGAA
TGTATTTAGAAAAATAAACAAATAGGGGTTCCGCGCACATTTCCCCGAAAAGTGCCACCTGACGTCTAAG
AAACCATTATTATCATGACATTAACCTATAAAAATAGGCGTATCACGAGGCCCTTTCGTCTCGCGCGTTT
CGGTGATGACGGTGAAAACCTCTGACACATGCAGCTCCCGGAGACGGTCACAGCTTGTCTGTAAGCGGAT
GCCGGGAGCAGACAAGCCCGTCAGGGCGCGTCAGCGGGTGTTGGCGGGTGTCGGGGCTGGCTTAACTATG
CGGCATCAGAGCAGATTGTACTGAGAGTGCACCATATGGACATATTGTCGTTAGAACGCGGCTACAATTA
ATACATAACCTTATGTATCATACACATACGATTTAGGTGACACTATA
