Features (pLannotate 1.2.2; 13 found; start..end, strand, type, name):
      1..19      +  promoter       SP6 promoter: promoter for bacteriophage SP6 RNA polymerase
     81..773     +  CDS            mScarlet-I: mScarlet-I is a basic (constitutively fluorescent) red fluorescent protein published in 2016, derived from synthetic construct. It is reported to be a rapidly-maturing monomer with moderate acid sensitivity.
    783..904     +  polyA_signal   SV40 poly(A) signal: SV40 polyadenylation signal
    911..944     +  protein_bind   loxP: Cre-mediated recombination occurs in the 8-bp core sequence (GCATACAT). Cre recombinase
    951..1191    +  promoter       U6 promoter: RNA polymerase III promoter for human U6 snRNA
   1201..1234    +  protein_bind   loxP: Cre-mediated recombination occurs in the 8-bp core sequence (GCATACAT). Cre recombinase
   1272..1290    -  promoter       T7 promoter: promoter for bacteriophage T7 RNA polymerase
   1312..1365    -  CDS            lacI (fragment): lac repressor; lacI; The lac repressor binds to the lac operator to inhibit transcription in E. coli. This inhibition can be relieved by adding lactose or isopropyl-β-D-thiogalactopyranoside (IPTG).
   1548..2136    -  rep_origin     ori: high-copy-number ColE1/pMB1/pBR322/pUC origin of replication
   2307..3167    -  CDS            AmpR: β-lactamase; bla; confers resistance to ampicillin, carbenicillin, and related antibiotics
   3168..3272    -  promoter       AmpR promoter: bla
   3367..3402    +  CDS            rop (fragment): Rop protein, which maintains plasmids at low copy number; rop
   3504..3555    +  misc_feature   bom (fragment): basis of mobility region from pBR322
>Addgene plasmid #119990 | pMaCTag-11 | addgene full sequence | sequence record 232508 | Addgene NGS Result
ATTTAGGTGACACTATAGAACGCGGCCGCCAGCTGAAGCTTCGTACGTCAGGTGGAGGAGGTAGTGGCGG
AGGCGGATCCGTGAGCAAGGGCGAGGCAGTGATCAAGGAGTTCATGCGGTTCAAGGTGCACATGGAGGGC
TCCATGAACGGCCACGAGTTCGAGATCGAGGGCGAGGGCGAGGGCCGCCCCTACGAGGGCACCCAGACCG
CCAAGCTGAAGGTGACCAAGGGTGGCCCCCTGCCCTTCTCCTGGGACATCCTGTCCCCTCAGTTCATGTA
CGGCTCCAGGGCCTTCATCAAGCACCCCGCCGACATCCCCGACTACTATAAGCAGTCCTTCCCCGAGGGC
TTCAAGTGGGAGCGCGTGATGAACTTCGAGGACGGCGGCGCCGTGACCGTGACCCAGGACACCTCCCTGG
AGGACGGCACCCTGATCTACAAGGTGAAGCTCCGCGGCACCAACTTCCCTCCTGACGGCCCCGTAATGCA
GAAGAAGACAATGGGCTGGGAAGCGTCCACCGAGCGGTTGTACCCCGAGGACGGCGTGCTGAAGGGCGAC
ATTAAGATGGCCCTGCGCCTGAAGGACGGCGGCCGCTACCTGGCGGACTTCAAGACCACCTACAAGGCCA
AGAAGCCCGTGCAGATGCCCGGCGCCTACAACGTCGACCGCAAGTTGGACATCACCTCCCACAACGAGGA
CTACACCGTGGTGGAACAGTACGAACGCTCCGAGGGCCGCCACTCCACCGGCGGCATGGACGAGCTGTAC
AAGTGAACTAGTAACTTGTTTATTGCAGCTTATAATGGTTACAAATAAAGCAATAGCATCACAAATTTCA
CAAATAAAGCATTTTTTTCACTGCATTCTAGTTGTGGTTTGTCCAAACTCATCAATGTATCTTAGTCGAT
ATAACTTCGTATAGCATACATTATACGAAGTTATGTCGAGGAGGGCCTATTTCCCATGATTCCTTCATAT
TTGCATATACGATACAAGGCTGTTAGAGAGATAATTGGAATTAATTTGACTGTAAACACAAAGATATTAG
TACAAAATACGTGACGTAGAAAGTAATAATTTCTTGGGTAGTTTGCAGTTTTAAAATTATGTTTTAAAAT
GGACTATCATATGCTTACCGTAACTTGAAAGTATTTCGATTTCTTGGCTTTATATATCTTGTGGAAAGGA
CGAAACACCGATAACTTCGTATAGCATACATTATACGAAGTTATGGTACCGATGCAGCTAGCCCGCGGAT
CTGCCGGTCTCCCTATAGTGAGTCGTATTAATTTCGATAAGCCAGGTTAACCTGCATTAATGAATCGGCC
AACGCGCGGGGAGAGGCGGTTTGCGTATTGGGCGCTCTTCCGCTTCCTCGCTCACTGACTCGCTGCGCTC
GGTCGTTCGGCTGCGGCGAGCGGTATCAGCTCACTCAAAGGCGGTAATACGGTTATCCACAGAATCAGGG
GATAACGCAGGAAAGAACATGTGAGCAAAAGGCCAGCAAAAGGCCAGGAACCGTAAAAAGGCCGCGTTGC
TGGCGTTTTTCCATAGGCTCCGCCCCCCTGACGAGCATCACAAAAATCGACGCTCAAGTCAGAGGTGGCG
AAACCCGACAGGACTATAAAGATACCAGGCGTTTCCCCCTGGAAGCTCCCTCGTGCGCTCTCCTGTTCCG
ACCCTGCCGCTTACCGGATACCTGTCCGCCTTTCTCCCTTCGGGAAGCGTGGCGCTTTCTCATAGCTCAC
GCTGTAGGTATCTCAGTTCGGTGTAGGTCGTTCGCTCCAAGCTGGGCTGTGTGCACGAACCCCCCGTTCA
GCCCGACCGCTGCGCCTTATCCGGTAACTATCGTCTTGAGTCCAACCCGGTAAGACACGACTTATCGCCA
CTGGCAGCAGCCACTGGTAACAGGATTAGCAGAGCGAGGTATGTAGGCGGTGCTACAGAGTTCTTGAAGT
GGTGGCCTAACTACGGCTACACTAGAAGAACAGTATTTGGTATCTGCGCTCTGCTGAAGCCAGTTACCTT
CGGAAAAAGAGTTGGTAGCTCTTGATCCGGCAAACAAACCACCGCTGGTAGCGGTGGTTTTTTTGTTTGC
AAGCAGCAGATTACGCGCAGAAAAAAAGGATCTCAAGAAGATCCTTTGATCTTTTCTACGGGGTCTGACG
CTCAGTGGAACGAAAACTCACGTTAAGGGATTTTGGTCATGAGATTATCAAAAAGGATCTTCACCTAGAT
CCTTTTAAATTAAAAATGAAGTTTTAAATCAATCTAAAGTATATATGAGTAAACTTGGTCTGACAGTTAC
CAATGCTTAATCAGTGAGGCACCTATCTCAGCGATCTGTCTATTTCGTTCATCCATAGTTGCCTGACTCC
CCGTCGTGTAGATAACTACGATACGGGAGGGCTTACCATCTGGCCCCAGTGCTGCAATGATACCGCGAGA
CCCACGCTCACCGGCTCCAGATTTATCAGCAATAAACCAGCCAGCCGGAAGGGCCGAGCGCAGAAGTGGT
CCTGCAACTTTATCCGCCTCCATCCAGTCTATTAATTGTTGCCGGGAAGCTAGAGTAAGTAGTTCGCCAG
TTAATAGTTTGCGCAACGTTGTTGCCATTGCTACAGGCATCGTGGTGTCACGCTCGTCGTTTGGTATGGC
TTCATTCAGCTCCGGTTCCCAACGATCAAGGCGAGTTACATGATCCCCCATGTTGTGCAAAAAAGCGGTT
AGCTCCTTCGGTCCTCCGATCGTTGTCAGAAGTAAGTTGGCCGCAGTGTTATCACTCATGGTTATGGCAG
CACTGCATAATTCTCTTACTGTCATGCCATCCGTAAGATGCTTTTCTGTGACTGGTGAGTACTCAACCAA
GTCATTCTGAGAATAGTGTATGCGGCGACCGAGTTGCTCTTGCCCGGCGTCAATACGGGATAATACCGCG
CCACATAGCAGAACTTTAAAAGTGCTCATCATTGGAAAACGTTCTTCGGGGCGAAAACTCTCAAGGATCT
TACCGCTGTTGAGATCCAGTTCGATGTAACCCACTCGTGCACCCAACTGATCTTCAGCATCTTTTACTTT
CACCAGCGTTTCTGGGTGAGCAAAAACAGGAAGGCAAAATGCCGCAAAAAAGGGAATAAGGGCGACACGG
AAATGTTGAATACTCATACTCTTCCTTTTTCAATATTATTGAAGCATTTATCAGGGTTATTGTCTCATGA
GCGGATACATATTTGAATGTATTTAGAAAAATAAACAAATAGGGGTTCCGCGCACATTTCCCCGAAAAGT
GCCACCTGACGTCTAAGAAACCATTATTATCATGACATTAACCTATAAAAATAGGCGTATCACGAGGCCC
TTTCGTCTCGCGCGTTTCGGTGATGACGGTGAAAACCTCTGACACATGCAGCTCCCGGAGACGGTCACAG
CTTGTCTGTAAGCGGATGCCGGGAGCAGACAAGCCCGTCAGGGCGCGTCAGCGGGTGTTGGCGGGTGTCG
GGGCTGGCTTAACTATGCGGCATCAGAGCAGATTGTACTGAGAGTGCACCATATGGACATATTGTCGTTA
GAACGCGGCTACAATTAATACATAACCTTATGTATCATACACATACG
